>Addgene plasmid #26396 | C32V | depositor full sequence | sequence record 12444 | Author sequence
GATCCTGTGAGCAAGGGCGAGGAGCTGTTCACCGGGGTGGTGCCCATCCTGGTCGAGCTGGACGGCGACG
TAAACGGCCACAAGTTCAGCGTGTCCGGCGAGGGCGAGGGCGATGCCACCTACGGCAAGCTGACCCTGAA
GTTCATCTGCACCACCGGCAAGCTGCCCGTGCCCTGGCCCACCCTCGTGACCACCCTGACCTGGGGCGTG
CAGTGCTTCGCCCGCTACCCCGACCACATGAAGCAGCACGACTTCTTCAAGTCCGCCATGCCCGAAGGCT
ACGTCCAGGAGCGCACCATCTTCTTCAAGGACGACGGCAACTACAAGACCCGCGCCGAGGTGAAGTTCGA
GGGCGACACCCTGGTGAACCGCATCGAGCTGAAGGGCATCGACTTCAAGGAGGACGGCAACATCCTGGGG
CACAAGCTGGAGTACAACGCCATCAGCGACAACGTCTATATCACCGCCGACAAGCAGAAGAACGGCATCA
AGGCCAACTTCAAGATCCGCCACAACATCGAGGACGGCAGCGTGCAGCTCGCCGACCACTACCAGCAGAA
CACCCCCATCGGCGACGGCCCCGTGCTGCTGCCCGACAACCACTACCTGAGCACCCAGTCCAAGCTGAGC
AAAGACCCCAACGAGAAGCGCGATCACATGGTCCTGCTGGAGTTCGTGACCGCCGCCGGGATCACTCTCG
GCATGGACGAGCTGTATAAGACTAGTGGCCTCGAGACGCGTGATATCAGATCTGAGAACCTGTACTTCCA
GGGCCCGCGGGAATTCCCCGGGGGTACCGCTGGACCGGTCGCCACCGTGGTGAGCAAGGGCGAGGAGCTG
TTCACCGGGGTGGTGCCCATCCTGGTCGAGCTGGACGGCGACGTAAACGGCCACAAGTTCAGCGTGTCCG
GCGAGGGCGAGGGCGATGCCACCTACGGCAAGCTGACCCTGAAGCTCATCTGCACCACCGGCAAGCTGCC
CGTGCCCTGGCCCACCCTCGTGACCACCCTCGGCTACGGCCTGCAGTGCTTCGCCCGCTACCCCGACCAC
ATGAAGCAGCACGACTTCTTCAAGTCCGCCATGCCCGAAGGCTACGTCCAGGAGCGCACCATCTTCTTCA
AGGACGACGGCAACTACAAGACCCGCGCCGAGGTGAAGTTCGAGGGCGACACCCTGGTGAACCGCATCGA
GCTGAAGGGCATCGACTTCAAGGAGGACGGCAACATCCTGGGGCACAAGCTGGAGTACAACTACAACAGC
CACAACGTCTATATCACCGCCGACAAGCAGAAGAACGGCATCAAGGCCAACTTCAAGATCCGCCACAACA
TCGAGGACGGCGGCGTGCAGCTCGCCGACCACTACCAGCAGAACACCCCCATCGGCGACGGCCCCGTGCT
GCTGCCCGACAACCACTACCTGAGCTACCAGTCCAAGCTGAGCAAAGACCCCAACGAGAAGCGCGATCAC
ATGGTCCTGCTGGAGTTCGTGACCGCCGCCGGGATCACTCTCGGCATGGACGAGCTGTACAAGTAAAGCG
GCCGCGACTCTAGATCATAATCAGCCATACCACATTTGTAGAGGTTTTACTTGCTTTAAAAAACCTCCCA
CACCTCCCCCTGAACCTGAAACATAAAATGAATGCAATTGTTGTTGTTAACTTGTTTATTGCAGCTTATA
ATGGTTACAAATAAAGCAATAGCATCACAAATTTCACAAATAAAGCATTTTTTTCACTGCATTCTAGTTG
TGGTTTGTCCAAACTCATCAATGTATCTTAAGGCGTAAATTGTAAGCGTTAATATTTTGTTAAAATTCGC
GTTAAATTTTTGTTAAATCAGCTCATTTTTTAACCAATAGGCCGAAATCGGCAAAATCCCTTATAAATCA
AAAGAATAGACCGAGATAGGGT
[37 nt withheld, positions 1913-1949]
AAAGAACGTGGACTCCAACGTCAAAGG
[49 nt withheld, positions 1977-2025]
T
[91 nt withheld, positions 2027-2117]
G
[124 nt withheld, positions 2119-2242]
CAGGTGGCACTTTTCGGGGAAATGTGCGCGGAACCCCTATTTGTTTATTTTTCTAAATACATTCAAATAT
GTATCCGCTCATGAGACAATAACCCTGATAAATGCTTCAATAATATTGAAAAAGGAAGAGTCCTGAGGCG
GAAAGAACCAGCTGTGGAATGTGTGTCAGTTAGGGTGTGGAAAGTCCCCAGGCTCCCCAGCAGGCAGAAG
TATGCAAAGCATGCATCTCAATTAGTCAGCAACCAGGTGTGGAAAGTCCCCAGGCTCCCCAGCAGGCAGA
AGTATGCAAAGCATGCATCTCAATTAGTCAGCAACCATAGTCCCGCCCCTAACTCCGCCCATCCCGCCCC
TAACTCCGCCCAGTTCCGCCCATTCTCCGCCCCATGGCTGACTAATTTTTTTTATTTATGCAGAGGCCGA
GGCCGCCTCGGCCTCTGAGCTATTCCAGAAGTAGTGAGGAGGCTTTTTTGGAGGCCTAGGCTTTTGCAAA
GATCGATCAAGAGACAGGATGAGGATCGTTTCGCATGATTGAACAAGATGGATTGCACGCAGGTTCTCCG
GCCGCTTGGGTGGAGAGGCTATTCGGCTATGACTGGGCACAACAGACAATCGGCTGCTCTGATGCCGCCG
TGTTCCGGCTGTCAGCGCAGGGGCGCCCGGTTCTTTTTGTCAAGACCGACCTGTCCGGTGCCCTGAATGA
ACTGCAAGACGAGGCAGCGCGGCTATCGTGGCTGGCCACGACGGGCGTTCCTTGCGCAGCTGTGCTCGAC
GTTGTCACTGAAGCGGGAAGGGACTGGCTGCTATTGGGCGAAGTGCCGGGGCAGGATCTCCTGTCATCTC
ACCTTGCTCCTGCCGAGAAAGTATCCATCATGGCTGATGCAATGCGGCGGCTGCATACGCTTGATCCGGC
TACCTGCCCATTCGACCACCAAGCGAAACATCGCATCGAGCGAGCACGTACTCGGATGGAAGCCGGTCTT
GTCGATCAGGATGATCTGGACGAAGAGCATCAGGGGCTCGCGCCAGCCGAACTGTTCGCCAGGCTCAAGG
CGAGCATGCCCGACGGCGAGGATCTCGTCGTGACCCATGGCGATGCCTGCTTGCCGAATATCATGGTGGA
AAATGGCCGCTTTTCTGGATTCATCGACTGTGGCCGGCTGGGTGTGGCGGACCGCTATCAGGACATAGCG
TTGGCTACCCGTGATATTGCTGAAGAGCTTGGCGGCGAATGGGCTGACCGCTTCCTCGTGCTTTACGGTA
TCGCCGCTCCCGATTCGCAGCGCATCGCCTTCTATCGCCTTCTTGACGAGTTCTTCTGAGCGGGACTCTG
GGGTTCGAAATGACCGACCAAGCGACGCCCAACCTGCCATCACGAGATTTCGATTCCACCGCCGCCTTCT
ATGAAAGGTTGGGCTTCGGAATCGTTTTCCGGGACGCCGGCTGGATGATCCTCCAGCGCGGGGATCTCAT
GCTGGAGTTCTTCGCCCACCCTAGGGGGAGGCTAACTGAAACACGGAAGGAGACAATACCGGAAGGAACC
CGCGCTATGACGGCAATAAAAAGACAGAATAAAACGCACGGTGTTGGGTCGTTTGTTCATAAACGCGGGG
TTCGGTCCCAGGGCTGGCACTCTGTCGATACCCCACCGAGACCCCATTGGGGCCAATACGCCCGCGTTTC
TTCCTTTTCCCCACCCCACCCCCCAAGTTCGGGTGAAGGCCCAGGGCTCGCAGCCAACGTCGGGGCGGCA
GGCCCTGCCATAGCCTCAGGTTACTCATATATACTTTAGATTGATTTAAAACTTCATTTTTAATTTAAAA
GGATCTAGGTGAAGATCCTTTTTGATAATCTCATGACCAAAATCCCTTAACGTGAGTTTTCGTTCCACTG
AGCGTCAGACCCCGTAGAAAAGATCAAAGGATCTTCTTGAGATCCTTTTTTTCTGCGCGTAATCTGCTGC
TTGCAAACAAAAAAACCACCGCTACCAGCGGTGGTTTGTTTGCCGGATCAAGAGCTACCAACTCTTTTTC
CGAAGGTAACTGGCTTCAGCAGAGCGCAGATACCAAATACTGTCCTTCTAGTGTAGCCGTAGTTAGGCCA
CCACTTCAAGAACTCTGTAGCACCGCCTACATACCTCGCTCTGCTAATCCTGTTACCAGTGGCTGCTGCC
AGTGGCGATAAGTCGTGTCTTACCGGGTTGGACTCAAGACGATAGTTACCGGATAAGGCGCAGCGGTCGG
GCTGAACGGGGGGTTCGTGCACACAGCCCAGCTTGGAGCGAACGACCTACACCGAACTGAGATACCTACA
GCGTGAGCTATGAGAAAGCGCCACGCTTCCCGAAGGGAGAAAGGCGGACAGGTATCCGGTAAGCGGCAGG
GTCGGAACAGGAGAGCGCACGAGGGAGCTTCCAGGGGGAAACGCCTGGTATCTTTATAGTCCTGTCGGGT
TTCGCCACCTCTGACTTGAGCGTCGATTTTTGTGATGCTCGTCAGGGGGGCGGAGCCTATGGAAAAACGC
CAGCAACGCGGCCTTTTTACGGTTCCTGGCCTTTTGCTGGCCTTTTGCTCACATGTTCTTTCCTGCGTTA
TCCCCTGATTCTGTGGATAACCGTATTACCGCCATGCATTAGTTATTAATAGTAATCAATTACGGGGTCA
TTAGTTCATAGCCCATATATGGAGTTCCGCGTTACATAACTTACGGTAAATGGCCCGCCTGGCTGACCGC
CCAACGACCCCCGCCCATTGACGTCAATAATGACGTATGTTCCCATAGTAACGCCAATAGGGACTTTCCA
TTGACGTCAATGGGTGGAGTATTTACGGTAAACTGCCCACTTGGCAGTACATCAAGTGTATCATATGCCA
AGTACGCCCCCTATTGACGTCAATGACGGTAAATGGCCCGCCTGGCATTATGCCCAGTACATGACCTTAT
GGGACTTTCCTACTTGGCAGTACATCTACGTATTAGTCATCGCTATTACCATGGTGATGCGGTTTTGGCA
GTACATCAATGGGCGTGGATAGCGGTTTGACTCACGGGGATTTCCAAGTCTCCACCCCATTGACGTCAAT
GGGAGTTTGTTTTGGCACCAAAATCAACGGGACTTTCCAAAATGTCGTAACAACTCCGCCCCATTGACGC
AAATGGGCGGTAGGCGTGTACGGTGGGAGGTCTATATAAGCAGAGCTGGTTTAGTGAACCGTCAGATCCG
CTAGCGCCACCATG
Features (pLannotate 1.2.2; 14 found; start..end, strand, type, name):
      7..720     +  CDS            mCerulean: mCerulean is a basic (constitutively fluorescent) cyan fluorescent protein published in 2005, derived from Aequorea victoria. It is reported to be a very rapidly-maturing monomer.
    818..1536    +  CDS            mVenus (fragment): Venus YFP with monomerizing A206K mutation (Nagai et al., 2002; Kremers et al., 2006) mammalian codon-optimized
   1553..1636    +  CDS            large T antigen (fragment): large T antigen from SV40 (simian virus 40)
   1659..1780    +  polyA_signal   SV40 poly(A) signal: SV40 polyadenylation signal
   1814..2242    -  rep_origin     f1 ori (sequence partly withheld): f1 bacteriophage origin of replication; arrow indicates direction of (+) strand synthesis
   2269..2373    +  promoter       AmpR promoter: bla
   2375..2732    +  promoter       SV40 promoter: SV40 enhancer and early promoter
   2767..3561    +  CDS            NeoR/KanR: aminoglycoside phosphotransferase from Tn5; aph(3')-II (or nptII); confers resistance to neomycin, kanamycin, and G418 (Geneticin®)
   3582..3734    +  CDS            ble (fragment): BLE_KLEPN - Experimental evidence at protein level: Swiss-Prot protein existence level 1. Binding protein with a strong affinity to the bleomycin family of antibiotics. Binds to CL990; an antimitotic-antibiotic compound. From Klebsiella pneumoniae.
   3793..3840    +  polyA_signal   HSV TK poly(A) signal: herpes simplex virus thymidine kinase polyadenylation signal (Cole and Stacy, 1985)
   3931..3947    -  polyA_signal   bGH poly(A) signal (fragment): bovine growth hormone polyadenylation signal
   4169..4757    +  rep_origin     ori: high-copy-number ColE1/pMB1/pBR322/pUC origin of replication
   4932..5235    +  enhancer       CMV enhancer: human cytomegalovirus immediate early enhancer
   5236..5439    +  promoter       CMV promoter: human cytomegalovirus (CMV) immediate early promoter
