>Addgene plasmid #26396 | C32V | addgene full sequence | sequence record 239498 | Addgene NGS Result
GATCCTGTGAGCAAGGGCGAGGAGCTGTTCACCGGGGTGGTGCCCATCCTGGTCGAGCTGGACGGCGACG
TAAACGGCCACAAGTTCAGCGTGTCCGGCGAGGGCGAGGGCGATGCCACCTACGGCAAGCTGACCCTGAA
GTTCATCTGCACCACCGGCAAGCTGCCCGTGCCCTGGCCCACCCTCGTGACCACCCTGACCTGGGGCGTG
CAGTGCTTCGCCCGCTACCCCGACCACATGAAGCAGCACGACTTCTTCAAGTCCGCCATGCCCGAAGGCT
ACGTCCAGGAGCGCACCATCTTCTTCAAGGACGACGGCAACTACAAGACCCGCGCCGAGGTGAAGTTCGA
GGGCGACACCCTGGTGAACCGCATCGAGCTGAAGGGCATCGACTTCAAGGAGGACGGCAACATCCTGGGG
CACAAGCTGGAGTACAACGCCATCAGCGACAACGTCTATATCACCGCCGACAAGCAGAAGAACGGCATCA
AGGCCAACTTCAAGATCCGCCACAACATCGAGGACGGCAGCGTGCAGCTCGCCGACCACTACCAGCAGAA
CACCCCCATCGGCGACGGCCCCGTGCTGCTGCCCGACAACCACTACCTGAGCACCCAGTCCAAGCTGAGC
AAAGACCCCAACGAGAAGCGCGATCACATGGTCCTGCTGGAGTTCGTGACCGCCGCCGGGATCACTCTCG
GCATGGACGAGCTGTATAAGACTAGTGGCCTCGAGACGCGTGATATCAGATCTGAGAACCTGTACTTCCA
GGGCCCGCGGGAATTCCCCGGGGGTACCGCTGGACCGGTCGCCACCGTGGTGAGCAAGGGCGAGGAGCTG
TTCACCGGGGTGGTGCCCATCCTGGTCGAGCTGGACGGCGACGTAAACGGCCACAAGTTCAGCGTGTCCG
GCGAGGGCGAGGGCGATGCCACCTACGGCAAGCTGACCCTGAAGCTCATCTGCACCACCGGCAAGCTGCC
CGTGCCCTGGCCCACCCTCGTGACCACCCTCGGCTACGGCCTGCAGTGCTTCGCCCGCTACCCCGACCAC
ATGAAGCAGCACGACTTCTTCAAGTCCGCCATGCCCGAAGGCTACGTCCAGGAGCGCACCATCTTCTTCA
AGGACGACGGCAACTACAAGACCCGCGCCGAGGTGAAGTTCGAGGGCGACACCCTGGTGAACCGCATCGA
GCTGAAGGGCATCGACTTCAAGGAGGACGGCAACATCCTGGGGCACAAGCTGGAGTACAACTACAACAGC
CACAACGTCTATATCACCGCCGACAAGCAGAAGAACGGCATCAAGGCCAACTTCAAGATCCGCCACAACA
TCGAGGACGGCGGCGTGCAGCTCGCCGACCACTACCAGCAGAACACCCCCATCGGCGACGGCCCCGTGCT
GCTGCCCGACAACCACTACCTGAGCTACCAGTCCAAGCTGAGCAAAGACCCCAACGAGAAGCGCGATCAC
ATGGTCCTGCTGGAGTTCGTGACCGCCGCCGGGATCACTCTCGGCATGGACGAGCTGTACAAGTAAAGCG
GCCGCGACTCTAGATCATAATCAGCCATACCACATTTGTAGAGGTTTTACTTGCTTTAAAAAACCTCCCA
CACCTCCCCCTGAACCTGAAACATAAAATGAATGCAATTGTTGTTGTTAACTTGTTTATTGCAGCTTATA
ATGGTTACAAATAAAGCAATAGCATCACAAATTTCACAAATAAAGCATTTTTTTCACTGCATTCTAGTTG
TGGTTTGTCCAAACTCATCAATGTATCTTAAGGCGTAAATTGTAAGCGTTAATATTTTGTTAAAATTCGC
GTTAAATTTTTGTTAAATCAGCTCATTTTTTAACCAATAGGCCGAAATCGGCAAAATCCCTTATAAATCA
AAAGAATAGACCGAGATAGGGT
[37 nt withheld, positions 1913-1949]
AAAGAACGTGGACTCCAACGTCAAAGG
[49 nt withheld, positions 1977-2025]
T
[91 nt withheld, positions 2027-2117]
G
[124 nt withheld, positions 2119-2242]
CAGGTGGCACTTTTCGGGGAAATGTGCGCGGAACCCCTATTTGTTTATTTTTCTAAATACATTCAAATAT
GTATCCGCTCATGAGACAATAACCCTGATAAATGCTTCAATAATATTGAAAAAGGAAGAGTCCTGAGGCG
GAAAGAACCAGCTGTGGAATGTGTGTCAGTTAGGGTGTGGAAAGTCCCCAGGCTCCCCAGCAGGCAGAAG
TATGCAAAGCATGCATCTCAATTAGTCAGCAACCAGGTGTGGAAAGTCCCCAGGCTCCCCAGCAGGCAGA
AGTATGCAAAGCATGCATCTCAATTAGTCAGCAACCATAGTCCCGCCCCTAACTCCGCCCATCCCGCCCC
TAACTCCGCCCAGTTCCGCCCATTCTCCGCCCCATGGCTGACTAATTTTTTTTATTTATGCAGAGGCCGA
GGCCGCCTCGGCCTCTGAGCTATTCCAGAAGTAGTGAGGAGGCTTTTTTGGAGGCCTAGGCTTTTGCAAA
GATCGATCAAGAGACAGGATGAGGATCGTTTCGCATGATTGAACAAGATGGATTGCACGCAGGTTCTCCG
GCCGCTTGGGTGGAGAGGCTATTCGGCTATGACTGGGCACAACAGACAATCGGCTGCTCTGATGCCGCCG
TGTTCCGGCTGTCAGCGCAGGGGCGCCCGGTTCTTTTTGTCAAGACCGACCTGTCCGGTGCCCTGAATGA
ACTGCAAGACGAGGCAGCGCGGCTATCGTGGCTGGCCACGACGGGCGTTCCTTGCGCAGCTGTGCTCGAC
GTTGTCACTGAAGCGGGAAGGGACTGGCTGCTATTGGGCGAAGTGCCGGGGCAGGATCTCCTGTCATCTC
ACCTTGCTCCTGCCGAGAAAGTATCCATCATGGCTGATGCAATGCGGCGGCTGCATACGCTTGATCCGGC
TACCTGCCCATTCGACCACCAAGCGAAACATCGCATCGAGCGAGCACGTACTCGGATGGAAGCCGGTCTT
GTCGATCAGGATGATCTGGACGAAGAGCATCAGGGGCTCGCGCCAGCCGAACTGTTCGCCAGGCTCAAGG
CGAGCATGCCCGACGGCGAGGATCTCGTCGTGACCCATGGCGATGCCTGCTTGCCGAATATCATGGTGGA
AAATGGCCGCTTTTCTGGATTCATCGACTGTGGCCGGCTGGGTGTGGCGGACCGCTATCAGGACATAGCG
TTGGCTACCCGTGATATTGCTGAAGAGCTTGGCGGCGAATGGGCTGACCGCTTCCTCGTGCTTTACGGTA
TCGCCGCTCCCGATTCGCAGCGCATCGCCTTCTATCGCCTTCTTGACGAGTTCTTCTGAGCGGGACTCTG
GGGTTCGAAATGACCGACCAAGCGACGCCCAACCTGCCATCACGAGATTTCGATTCCACCGCCGCCTTCT
ATGAAAGGTTGGGCTTCGGAATCGTTTTCCGGGACGCCGGCTGGATGATCCTCCAGCGCGGGGATCTCAT
GCTGGAGTTCTTCGCCCACCCTAGGGGGAGGCTAACTGAAACACGGAAGGAGACAATACCGGAAGGAACC
CGCGCTATGACGGCAATAAAAAGACAGAATAAAACGCACGGTGTTGGGTCGTTTGTTCATAAACGCGGGG
TTCGGTCCCAGGGCTGGCACTCTGTCGATACCCCACCGAGACCCCATTGGGGCCAATACGCCCGCGTTTC
TTCCTTTTCCCCACCCCACCCCCCAAGTTCGGGTGAAGGCCCAGGGCTCGCAGCCAACGTCGGGGCGGCA
GGCCCTGCCATAGCCTCAGGTTACTCATATATACTTTAGATTGATTTAAAACTTCATTTTTAATTTAAAA
GGATCTAGGTGAAGATCCTTTTTGATAATCTCATGACCAAAATCCCTTAACGTGAGTTTTCGTTCCACTG
AGCGTCAGACCCCGTAGAAAAGATCAAAGGATCTTCTTGAGATCCTTTTTTTCTGCGCGTAATCTGCTGC
TTGCAAACAAAAAAACCACCGCTACCAGCGGTGGTTTGTTTGCCGGATCAAGAGCTACCAACTCTTTTTC
CGAAGGTAACTGGCTTCAGCAGAGCGCAGATACCAAATACTGTTCTTCTAGTGTAGCCGTAGTTAGGCCA
CCACTTCAAGAACTCTGTAGCACCGCCTACATACCTCGCTCTGCTAATCCTGTTACCAGTGGCTGCTGCC
AGTGGCGATAAGTCGTGTCTTACCGGGTTGGACTCAAGACGATAGTTACCGGATAAGGCGCAGCGGTCGG
GCTGAACGGGGGGTTCGTGCACACAGCCCAGCTTGGAGCGAACGACCTACACCGAACTGAGATACCTACA
GCGTGAGCTATGAGAAAGCGCCACGCTTCCCGAAGGGAGAAAGGCGGACAGGTATCCGGTAAGCGGCAGG
GTCGGAACAGGAGAGCGCACGAGGGAGCTTCCAGGGGGAAACGCCTGGTATCTTTATAGTCCTGTCGGGT
TTCGCCACCTCTGACTTGAGCGTCGATTTTTGTGATGCTCGTCAGGGGGGCGGAGCCTATGGAAAAACGC
CAGCAACGCGGCCTTTTTACGGTTCCTGGCCTTTTGCTGGCCTTTTGCTCACATGTTCTTTCCTGCGTTA
TCCCCTGATTCTGTGGATAACCGTATTACCGCCATGCATTAGTTATTAATAGTAATCAATTACGGGGTCA
TTAGTTCATAGCCCATATATGGAGTTCCGCGTTACATAACTTACGGTAAATGGCCCGCCTGGCTGACCGC
CCAACGACCCCCGCCCATTGACGTCAATAATGACGTATGTTCCCATAGTAACGCCAATAGGGACTTTCCA
TTGACGTCAATGGGTGGAGTATTTACGGTAAACTGCCCACTTGGCAGTACATCAAGTGTATCATATGCCA
AGTACGCCCCCTATTGACGTCAATGACGGTAAATGGCCCGCCTGGCATTATGCCCAGTACATGACCTTAT
GGGACTTTCCTACTTGGCAGTACATCTACGTATTAGTCATCGCTATTACCATGGTGATGCGGTTTTGGCA
GTACATCAATGGGCGTGGATAGCGGTTTGACTCACGGGGATTTCCAAGTCTCCACCCCATTGACGTCAAT
GGGAGTTTGTTTTGGCACCAAAATCAACGGGACTTTCCAAAATGTCGTAACAACTCCGCCCCATTGACGC
AAATGGGCGGTAGGCGTGTACGGTGGGAGGTCTATATAAGCAGAGCTGGTTTAGTGAACCGTCAGATCCG
CTAGCGCCACCATG
Features (pLannotate 1.2.2; 14 found; start..end, strand, type, name):
      7..720     +  CDS            mCerulean: mCerulean is a basic (constitutively fluorescent) cyan fluorescent protein published in 2005, derived from Aequorea victoria. It is reported to be a very rapidly-maturing monomer.
    818..1536    +  CDS            mVenus (fragment): Venus YFP with monomerizing A206K mutation (Nagai et al., 2002; Kremers et al., 2006) mammalian codon-optimized
   1553..1636    +  CDS            large T antigen (fragment): large T antigen from SV40 (simian virus 40)
   1659..1780    +  polyA_signal   SV40 poly(A) signal: SV40 polyadenylation signal
   1814..2242    -  rep_origin     f1 ori (sequence partly withheld): f1 bacteriophage origin of replication; arrow indicates direction of (+) strand synthesis
   2269..2373    +  promoter       AmpR promoter: bla
   2375..2732    +  promoter       SV40 promoter: SV40 enhancer and early promoter
   2767..3561    +  CDS            NeoR/KanR: aminoglycoside phosphotransferase from Tn5; aph(3')-II (or nptII); confers resistance to neomycin, kanamycin, and G418 (Geneticin®)
   3582..3734    +  CDS            ble (fragment): BLE_KLEPN - Experimental evidence at protein level: Swiss-Prot protein existence level 1. Binding protein with a strong affinity to the bleomycin family of antibiotics. Binds to CL990; an antimitotic-antibiotic compound. From Klebsiella pneumoniae.
   3793..3840    +  polyA_signal   HSV TK poly(A) signal: herpes simplex virus thymidine kinase polyadenylation signal (Cole and Stacy, 1985)
   3931..3947    -  polyA_signal   bGH poly(A) signal (fragment): bovine growth hormone polyadenylation signal
   4169..4757    +  rep_origin     ori: high-copy-number ColE1/pMB1/pBR322/pUC origin of replication
   4932..5235    +  enhancer       CMV enhancer: human cytomegalovirus immediate early enhancer
   5236..5439    +  promoter       CMV promoter: human cytomegalovirus (CMV) immediate early promoter
