[The description below was written by a language model from this plasmid's Addgene catalogue record and pLannotate feature annotations shown in this document.]
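Description:
C32V is a mammalian expression plasmid built on the Clontech EGFP-N1 backbone that encodes a FRET reference standard: the cyan donor Cerulean fused through a 32-amino-acid linker to the yellow acceptor Venus. The roughly 1.5 kb Cerulean-32-Venus insert was placed between BamHI and NotI sites, both retained. In the sequenced 5,476 nt circle, the fusion is driven by the human cytomegalovirus immediate-early enhancer and promoter and terminated by the SV40 polyadenylation signal. The annotation software labels the two fluorescent protein reading frames as mCerulean and a fragment of mVenus, separated by a gap consistent with the linker. These are best-match names, and the record itself does not state that monomerizing mutations are present.

The plasmid is propagated in E. coli from a high-copy ColE1/pUC-type origin and also carries an f1 origin for single-stranded DNA production. A single NeoR/KanR (Tn5 aminoglycoside phosphotransferase) gene serves both hosts. A bacterial promoter gives kanamycin resistance in E. coli, while the adjacent SV40 enhancer/early promoter, together with the HSV TK polyadenylation signal, gives G418 resistance in mammalian cells. The short large T antigen, ble and bGH poly(A) fragments in the feature table are probably backbone remnants or partial matches rather than functional elements.

Because donor and acceptor are joined at fixed one-to-one stoichiometry with a defined spacer, the construct should yield a reproducible FRET efficiency when expressed in cells. It belongs to a set of Cerulean/Venus standards intended for calibrating and comparing FRET measurements across methods and instruments.
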