Addgene plasmid #26396: C32V
Depositing lab: Steven Vogel. Depositing organization: National Institute on Alcohol Abuse & Alcoholism (NIAAA). Publication: Cerulean, Venus, and VenusY67C FRET reference standards. Koushik SV, Chen H, Thaler C, Puhl HL, Vogel SS. Biophys J. 2006 Dec 15. 91(12):L99-L101. 10.1529/biophysj.106.096206 PubMed 17040988.
Backbone
  Vector backbone: EGFP N1
  Backbone manufacturer: Clonetech
  Backbone size w/o insert (bp): 3937
  Vector type: Mammalian Expression ; FRET standard
  Selectable markers: Neomycin (select with G418)
Growth in bacteria
  Bacterial resistance: Kanamycin, 50 μg/mL
  Growth temperature: 37°C
  Growth strain: DH5alpha
  Copy number: High Copy
Gene/Insert
  Gene/Insert name: Cerulean-32-Venus (alt name: C32V)
  Insert size (bp): 1533
  Tag / fusion protein: Cerulean (N terminal on insert); Venus (C terminal on insert)
  Cloning method: Restriction Enzyme; 5′ cloning site Bam H1 (not destroyed); 3′ cloning site Not I (not destroyed)
  Sequencing primers: 5′ CCAAAATCAACGGGACTTTCC; 3′ CAGGTTCAGGGGGAGGTGTGG
Terms and licenses: Academic/Nonprofit Terms; Industry Terms: Not Available to Industry
Depositor comments: This construct contains Cerulean attached via a 32 amino acid linker to Venus. See supplemental methods section in associated paper for further details of plasmid construction.
How to cite: C32V was a gift from Steven Vogel (Addgene plasmid # 26396 ; http://n2t.net/addgene:26396 ; RRID:Addgene_26396)
