>Addgene plasmid #26396 | C32V | addgene partial sequence | sequence record 32587 | 26396 with pEXFP-3
CTACAATGTGGTATGGCTGATTATGATCTAGAGTCGCGGCCGCTTTACTTGTACAGCTCGTCCATGCCGA
GAGTGATCCCGGCGGCGGTCACGAACTCCAGCAGGACCATGTGATCGCGCTTCTCGTTGGGGTCTTTGCT
CAGCTTGGACTGGTAGCTCAGGTAGTGGTTGTCGGGCAGCAGCACGGGGCCGTCGCCGATGGGGGTGTTC
TGCTGGTAGTGGTCGGCGAGCTGCACGCCGCCGTCCTCGATGTTGTGGCGGATCTTGAAGTTGGCCTTGA
TGCCGTTCTTCTGCTTGTCGGCGGTGATATAGACGTTGTGGCTGTTGTAGTTGTACTCCAGCTTGTGCCC
CAGGATGTTGCCGTCCTCCTTGAAGTCGATGCCCTTCAGCTCGATGCGGTTCACCAGGGTGTCGCCCTCG
AACTTCACCTCGGCGCGGGTCTTGTAGTTGCCGTCGTCCTTGAAGAAGATGGTGCGCTCCTGGACGTAGC
CTTCGGGCATGGCGGACTTGAAGAAGTCGTGCTGCTTCATGTGGTCGGGGTAGCGGGCGAAGCACTGCAG
GCCGTAGCCGAGGGTGGTCACGAGGGTGGGCCAGGGCACGGGCAGCTTGCCGGTGGTGCAGATGAGCTTC
AGGGTCAGCTTGCCGTAGGTGGCATCGCCCTCGCCCTCGCCGGACACGCTGAACTTGTGGCCGTTTACGT
CGCCGTCCAGCTCGACCAGGATGGGCACCACCCCGGTGAACAGCTCCTCGCCCTTGCTCACCA
