>Addgene plasmid #26396 | C32V | addgene partial sequence | sequence record 32588 | 26396 with F1ori-F
GTCATTCTTTTGATTTATAAGGGATTTTGCCGATTTCGGCCTATTGGTTAAAAAATGAGCTGATTTAACA
AAAATTTAACGCGAATTTTAACAAAATATTAACGCTTACAATTTACGCCTTAAGATACATTGATGAGTTT
GGACAAACCACAACTAGAATGCAGTGAAAAAAATGCTTTATTTGTGAAATTTGTGATGCTATTGCTTTAT
TTGTAACCATTATAAGCTGCAATAAACAAGTTAACAACAACAATTGCATTCATTTTATGTTTCAGGTTCA
GGGGGAGGTGTGGGAGGTTTTTTAAAGCAAGTAAAACCTCTACAAATGTGGTATGGCTGATTATGATCTA
GAGTCGCGGCCGCTTTACTTGTACAGCTCGTCCATGCCGAGAGTGATCCCGGCGGCGGTCACGAACTCCA
GCAGGACCATGTGATCGCGCTTCTCGTTGGGGTCTTTGCTCAGCTTGGACTGGTAGCTCAGGTAGTGGTT
GTCGGGCAGCAGCACGGGGCCGTCGCCGATGGGGGTGTTCTGCTGGTAGTGGTCGGCGAGCTGCACGCCG
CCGTCCTCGATGTTGTGGCGGATCTTGAAGTTGGCCTTGATGCCGTTCTTCTGCTTGTCGGCGGTGATAT
AGACGTTGTGGCTGTTGTAGTTGTACTCCAGCTTGTGCCCCAGGATGTTGCCGTCCTCCTTGAAGTCGAT
GCCCTTCAGCTCGATGCGGTTCACCAGGGTGT
