>Addgene plasmid #26396 | C32V | addgene partial sequence | sequence record 32589 | 26396 with CMV-F
ACTGGTTTGTGAACCGTCAGATCCGCTAGCGCCACCATGGATCCTGTGAGCAAGGGCGAGGAGCTGTTCA
CCGGGGTGGTGCCCATCCTGGTCGAGCTGGACGGCGACGTAAACGGCCACAAGTTCAGCGTGTCCGGCGA
GGGCGAGGGCGATGCCACCTACGGCAAGCTGACCCTGAAGTTCATCTGCACCACCGGCAAGCTGCCCGTG
CCCTGGCCCACCCTCGTGACCACCCTGACCTGGGGCGTGCAGTGCTTCGCCCGCTACCCCGACCACATGA
AGCAGCACGACTTCTTCAAGTCCGCCATGCCCGAAGGCTACGTCCAGGAGCGCACCATCTTCTTCAAGGA
CGACGGCAACTACAAGACCCGCGCCGAGGTGAAGTTCGAGGGCGACACCCTGGTGAACCGCATCGAGCTG
AAGGGCATCGACTTCAAGGAGGACGGCAACATCCTGGGGCACAAGCTGGAGTACAACGCCATCAGCGACA
ACGTCTATATCACCGCCGACAAGCAGAAGAACGGCATCAAGGCCAACTTCAAGATCCGCCACAACATCGA
GGACGGCAGCGTGCAGCTCGCCGACCACTACCAGCAGAACACCCCCATCGGCGACGGCCCCGTGCTGCTG
CCCGACAACCACTACCTGAGCACCCAGTCCAAGCTGAGCAAAGACCCCAACGAGAAGCGCGATCACATGG
TCCTGCTGGAGTTCGTGACCGCCGCCGGGATCACTCTCGGCATGGACGAGCTGTATAAGACTAGTGGCCT
CGAGACGCGTGATATCAGATCTGAGAACCTGTACTTCCAGGGCCCGCGGGAATTCCCCGGGGGTACCGCT
GGACCG
